>Addgene plasmid #124445 | pBeta-lacZ-attBx2 | depositor full sequence | sequence record 237438 | pBeta-lacZ-attBx2 sequence 6685 bps
CTAAATTGTAAGCGTTAATATTTTGTTAAAATTCGCGTTAAATTTTTGTTAAATCAGCTCATTTTTTAAC
CAATAGGCCGAAATCGGCAAAATCCCTTATAAATCAAAAGAATAGACCGAGATAGGGT
[37 nt withheld, positions 129-165]
AAAGAACGTGGACTCCAACGTCAAAGG
[49 nt withheld, positions 193-241]
T
[91 nt withheld, positions 243-333]
G
[124 nt withheld, positions 335-458]
CCCATTCGCCATTCAGGCTGCGCAACTGTTGGGAAGGGCGATCGGTGCGGGCCTCTTCGCTATTACGCCA
GCTGGCGAAAGGGGGATGTGCTGCAAGGCGATTAAGTTGGGTAACGCCAGGGTTTTCCCAGTCACGACGT
TGTAAAACGACGGCCAGTGAGCGCGCGTAATACGACTCACTATAGGGCGAATTGGGTACATCGCGGCCGC
CTCGAAGCCGCGGTGCGGGTGCCAGGGCGTGCCCTTGGGCTCCCCGGGCGCGTACTCCACCTCACCCATC
GGTACCGATGTACCGGGCCCCCCCTCGAGGTCGACGGTATCGATAAGCTTGATATCGAATTCCTGCAGCC
CGGGCTGGGCATAAAAGTCAGGGCAGAGCCATCTATTGCTTACATTTGCTTCTAGCCTGCAGGTCGAGGA
GCGCAGCCTTCCAGAAGCAGAGCGCGGCGCCATGGGGGATCCCGTCGTTTTACAACGTCGTGACTGGGAA
AACCCTGGCGTTACCCAACTTAATCGCCTTGCAGCACATCCCCCTTTCGCCAGCTGGCGTAATAGCGAAG
AGGCCCGCACCGATCGCCCTTCCCAACAGTTGCGCAGCCTGAATGGCGAATGGCGCTTTGCCTGGTTTCC
GGCACCAGAAGCGGTGCCGGAAAGCTGGCTGGAGTGCGATCTTCCTGAGGCCGATACTGTCGTCGTCCCC
TCAAACTGGCAGATGCACGGTTACGATGCGCCCATCTACACCAACGTAACCTATCCCATTACGGTCAATC
CGCCGTTTGTTCCCACGGAGAATCCGACGGGTTGTTACTCGCTCACATTTAATGTTGATGAAAGCTGGCT
ACAGGAAGGCCAGACGCGAATTATTTTTGATGGCGTTAACTCGGCGTTTCATCTGTGGTGCAACGGGCGC
TGGGTCGGTTACGGCCAGGACAGTCGTTTGCCGTCTGAATTTGACCTGAGCGCATTTTTACGCGCCGGAG
AAAACCGCCTCGCGGTGATGGTGCTGCGTTGGAGTGACGGCAGTTATCTGGAAGATCAGGATATGTGGCG
GATGAGCGGCATTTTCCGTGACGTCTCGTTGCTGCATAAACCGACTACACAAATCAGCGATTTCCATGTT
GCCACTCGCTTTAATGATGATTTCAGCCGCGCTGTACTGGAGGCTGAAGTTCAGATGTGCGGCGAGTTGC
GTGACTACCTACGGGTAACAGTTTCTTTATGGCAGGGTGAAACGCAGGTCGCCAGCGGCACCGCGCCTTT
CGGCGGTGAAATTATCGATGAGCGTGGTGGTTATGCCGATCGCGTCACACTACGTCTGAACGTCGAAAAC
CCGAAACTGTGGAGCGCCGAAATCCCGAATCTCTATCGTGCGGTGGTTGAACTGCACACCGCCGACGGCA
CGCTGATTGAAGCAGAAGCCTGCGATGTCGGTTTCCGCGAGGTGCGGATTGAAAATGGTCTGCTGCTGCT
GAACGGCAAGCCGTTGCTGATTCGAGGCGTTAACCGTCACGAGCATCATCCTCTGCATGGTCAGGTCATG
GATGAGCAGACGATGGTGCAGGATATCCTGCTGATGAAGCAGAACAACTTTAACGCCGTGCGCTGTTCGC
ATTATCCGAACCATCCGCTGTGGTACACGCTGTGCGACCGCTACGGCCTGTATGTGGTGGATGAAGCCAA
TATTGAAACCCACGGCATGGTGCCAATGAATCGTCTGACCGATGATCCGCGCTGGCTACCGGCGATGAGC
GAACGCGTAACGCGAATGGTGCAGCGCGATCGTAATCACCCGAGTGTGATCATCTGGTCGCTGGGGAATG
AATCAGGCCACGGCGCTAATCACGACGCGCTGTATCGCTGGATCAAATCTGTCGATCCTTCCCGCCCGGT
GCAGTATGAAGGCGGCGGAGCCGACACCACGGCCACCGATATTATTTGCCCGATGTACGCGCGCGTGGAT
GAAGACCAGCCCTTCCCGGCTGTGCCGAAATGGTCCATCAAAAAATGGCTTTCGCTACCTGGAGAGACGC
GCCCGCTGATCCTTTGCGAATACGCCCACGCGATGGGTAACAGTCTTGGCGGTTTCGCTAAATACTGGCA
GGCGTTTCGTCAGTATCCCCGTTTACAGGGCGGCTTCGTCTGGGACTGGGTGGATCAGTCGCTGATTAAA
TATGATGAAAACGGCAACCCGTGGTCGGCTTACGGCGGTGATTTTGGCGATACGCCGAACGATCGCCAGT
TCTGTATGAACGGTCTGGTCTTTGCCGACCGCACGCCGCATCCAGCGCTGACGGAAGCAAAACACCAGCA
GCAGTTTTTCCAGTTCCGTTTATCCGGGCAAACCATCGAAGTGACCAGCGAATACCTGTTCCGTCATAGC
GATAACGAGCTCCTGCACTGGATGGTGGCGCTGGATGGTAAGCCGCTGGCAAGCGGTGAAGTGCCTCTGG
ATGTCGCTCCACAAGGTAAACAGTTGATTGAACTGCCTGAACTACCGCAGCCGGAGAGCGCCGGGCAACT
CTGGCTCACAGTACGCGTAGTGCAACCGAACGCGACCGCATGGTCAGAAGCCGGGCACATCAGCGCCTGG
CAGCAGTGGCGTCTGGCGGAAAACCTCAGTGTGACGCTCCCCGCCGCGTCCCACGCCATCCCGCATCTGA
CCACCAGCGAAATGGATTTTTGCATCGAGCTGGGTAATAAGCGTTGGCAATTTAACCGCCAGTCAGGCTT
TCTTTCACAGATGTGGATTGGCGATAAAAAACAACTGCTGACGCCGCTGCGCGATCAGTTCACCCGTGCA
CCGCTGGATAACGACATTGGCGTAAGTGAAGCGACCCGCATTGACCCTAACGCCTGGGTCGAACGCTGGA
AGGCGGCGGGCCATTACCAGGCCGAAGCAGCGTTGTTGCAGTGCACGGCAGATACACTTGCTGATGCGGT
GCTGATTACGACCGCTCACGCGTGGCAGCATCAGGGGAAAACCTTATTTATCAGCCGGAAAACCTACCGG
ATTGATGGTAGTGGTCAAATGGCGATTACCGTTGATGTTGAAGTGGCGAGCGATACACCGCATCCGGCGC
GGATTGGCCTGAACTGCCAGCTGGCGCAGGTAGCAGAGCGGGTAAACTGGCTCGGATTAGGGCCGCAAGA
AAACTATCCCGACCGCCTTACTGCCGCCTGTTTTGACCGCTGGGATCTGCCATTGTCAGACATGTATACC
CCGTACGTCTTCCCGAGCGAAAACGGTCTGCGCTGCGGGACGCGCGAATTGAATTATGGCCCACACCAGT
GGCGCGGCGACTTCCAGTTCAACATCAGCCGCTACAGTCAACAGCAACTGATGGAAACCAGCCATCGCCA
TCTGCTGCACGCGGAAGAAGGCACATGGCTGAATATCGACGGTTTCCATATGGGGATTGGTGGCGACGAC
TCCTGGAGCCCGTCAGTATCGGCGGAATTCCAGCTGAGCGCCGGTCGCTACCATTACCAGTTGGTCTGGT
GTCAAAAATAATAATAACCGGGCAGGCCATGTCTGCCCGTATTTCGCGTAAGGAAATCCATTATGTACTA
TTTAAAAAACACAAACTTTTGGATGTTCGGTTTATTCTTTTTCTTTTACTTTTTTATCATGGGAGCCTAC
TTCCCGTTTTTCCCGATTTGGCTACATGACATCAACCATATCAGCAAAAGTGATACGGGTATTATTTTTG
CCGCTATTTCTCTGTTCTCGCTATTATTCCAACCGCTGTTTGGTCTGCTTTCTGACAAACTCGGAACTTG
TTTATTGCAGCTTATAATGGTTACAAATAAAGCAATAGCATCACAAATTTCACAAATAAAGCATTTTTTT
CACTGCATTCTAGTTGTGGTTTGTCCAAACTCATCAATGTATCTTATCATGTCTGGATCCCGGGGGATCC
ACTAGTTCTAGACTCGAAGCCGCGGTGCGGGTGCCAGGGCGTGCCCTTGGGCTCCCCGGGCGCGTACTCC
ACCTCACCCATCGCGGCCGCCACCGCGGTGGAGCTCCAGCTTTTGTTCCCTTTAGTGAGGGTTAATTGCG
CGCTTGGCGTAATCATGGTCATAGCTGTTTCCTGTGTGAAATTGTTATCCGCTCACAATTCCACACAACA
TACGAGCCGGAAGCATAAAGTGTAAAGCCTGGGGTGCCTAATGAGTGAGCTAACTCACATTAATTGCGTT
GCGCTCACTGCCCGCTTTCCAGTCGGGAAACCTGTCGTGCCAGCTGCATTAATGAATCGGCCAACGCGCG
GGGAGAGGCGGTTTGCGTATTGGGCGCTCTTCCGCTTCCTCGCTCACTGACTCGCTGCGCTCGGTCGTTC
GGCTGCGGCGAGCGGTATCAGCTCACTCAAAGGCGGTAATACGGTTATCCACAGAATCAGGGGATAACGC
AGGAAAGAACATGTGAGCAAAAGGCCAGCAAAAGGCCAGGAACCGTAAAAAGGCCGCGTTGCTGGCGTTT
TTCCATAGGCTCCGCCCCCCTGACGAGCATCACAAAAATCGACGCTCAAGTCAGAGGTGGCGAAACCCGA
CAGGACTATAAAGATACCAGGCGTTTCCCCCTGGAAGCTCCCTCGTGCGCTCTCCTGTTCCGACCCTGCC
GCTTACCGGATACCTGTCCGCCTTTCTCCCTTCGGGAAGCGTGGCGCTTTCTCATAGCTCACGCTGTAGG
TATCTCAGTTCGGTGTAGGTCGTTCGCTCCAAGCTGGGCTGTGTGCACGAACCCCCCGTTCAGCCCGACC
GCTGCGCCTTATCCGGTAACTATCGTCTTGAGTCCAACCCGGTAAGACACGACTTATCGCCACTGGCAGC
AGCCACTGGTAACAGGATTAGCAGAGCGAGGTATGTAGGCGGTGCTACAGAGTTCTTGAAGTGGTGGCCT
AACTACGGCTACACTAGAAGGACAGTATTTGGTATCTGCGCTCTGCTGAAGCCAGTTACCTTCGGAAAAA
GAGTTGGTAGCTCTTGATCCGGCAAACAAACCACCGCTGGTAGCGGTGGTTTTTTTGTTTGCAAGCAGCA
GATTACGCGCAGAAAAAAAGGATCTCAAGAAGATCCTTTGATCTTTTCTACGGGGTCTGACGCTCAGTGG
AACGAAAACTCACGTTAAGGGATTTTGGTCATGAGATTATCAAAAAGGATCTTCACCTAGATCCTTTTAA
ATTAAAAATGAAGTTTTAAATCAATCTAAAGTATATATGAGTAAACTTGGTCTGACAGTTACCAATGCTT
AATCAGTGAGGCACCTATCTCAGCGATCTGTCTATTTCGTTCATCCATAGTTGCCTGACTCCCCGTCGTG
TAGATAACTACGATACGGGAGGGCTTACCATCTGGCCCCAGTGCTGCAATGATACCGCGAGACCCACGCT
CACCGGCTCCAGATTTATCAGCAATAAACCAGCCAGCCGGAAGGGCCGAGCGCAGAAGTGGTCCTGCAAC
TTTATCCGCCTCCATCCAGTCTATTAATTGTTGCCGGGAAGCTAGAGTAAGTAGTTCGCCAGTTAATAGT
TTGCGCAACGTTGTTGCCATTGCTACAGGCATCGTGGTGTCACGCTCGTCGTTTGGTATGGCTTCATTCA
GCTCCGGTTCCCAACGATCAAGGCGAGTTACATGATCCCCCATGTTGTGCAAAAAAGCGGTTAGCTCCTT
CGGTCCTCCGATCGTTGTCAGAAGTAAGTTGGCCGCAGTGTTATCACTCATGGTTATGGCAGCACTGCAT
AATTCTCTTACTGTCATGCCATCCGTAAGATGCTTTTCTGTGACTGGTGAGTACTCAACCAAGTCATTCT
GAGAATAGTGTATGCGGCGACCGAGTTGCTCTTGCCCGGCGTCAATACGGGATAATACCGCGCCACATAG
CAGAACTTTAAAAGTGCTCATCATTGGAAAACGTTCTTCGGGGCGAAAACTCTCAAGGATCTTACCGCTG
TTGAGATCCAGTTCGATGTAACCCACTCGTGCACCCAACTGATCTTCAGCATCTTTTACTTTCACCAGCG
TTTCTGGGTGAGCAAAAACAGGAAGGCAAAATGCCGCAAAAAAGGGAATAAGGGCGACACGGAAATGTTG
AATACTCATACTCTTCCTTTTTCAATATTATTGAAGCATTTATCAGGGTTATTGTCTCATGAGCGGATAC
ATATTTGAATGTATTTAGAAAAATAAACAAATAGGGGTTCCGCGCACATTTCCCCGAAAAGTGCCAC
Features (pLannotate 1.2.2; 19 found; start..end, strand, type, name):
     30..458     -  rep_origin     f1 ori (sequence partly withheld): f1 bacteriophage origin of replication; arrow indicates direction of (+) strand synthesis
    463..618     -  CDS            lacZα (fragment): LacZα fragment of β-galactosidase; lacZ fragment
    626..644     +  promoter       T7 promoter: promoter for bacteriophage T7 RNA polymerase
    669..738     +  protein_bind   attB: attB site for the φC31 integrase (Groth et al., 2000) phage φC31 integrase
    748..812     -  misc_feature   MCS (fragment): pBluescript multiple cloning site
    922..3969    +  CDS            lacZ: β-galactosidase; lacZ
   4021..4233    +  CDS            lacY (fragment): LACY_ECOLI - Experimental evidence at protein level: Swiss-Prot protein existence level 1. Responsible for transport of beta-galactosides into the cell, with the concomitant import of a proton (symport system). Can transport lactose, melibiose, lactulose or the analog methyl-1-thio-beta,D- galactopyranoside (TMG), but not sucrose or fructose (PubMed:1848449, PubMed:18177889, PubMed:22106930). The substrate specificity is directed toward the galactopyranosyl moiety of the substrate (PubMed:22106930). From Escherichia coli (strain K12).
   4233..4367    +  polyA_signal   SV40 poly(A) signal: SV40 polyadenylation signal
   4367..4390    -  misc_feature   MCS (fragment): pBluescript multiple cloning site
   4391..4460    +  protein_bind   attB: attB site for the φC31 integrase (Groth et al., 2000) phage φC31 integrase
   4461..4484    -  misc_feature   MCS (fragment): pBluescript multiple cloning site
   4497..4515    -  promoter       T3 promoter: promoter for bacteriophage T3 RNA polymerase
   4560..4576    -  protein_bind   lac operator: The lac repressor binds to the lac operator to inhibit transcription in E. coli. This inhibition can be relieved by adding lactose or isopropyl-β-D-thiogalactopyranoside (IPTG). lac repressor encoded by lacI
   4584..4614    -  promoter       lac promoter: promoter for the E. coli lac operon
   4629..4650    -  protein_bind   CAP binding site: CAP binding activates transcription in the presence of cAMP. E. coli catabolite activator protein
   4663..4755    -  CDS            lacI (fragment): lac repressor; lacI; The lac repressor binds to the lac operator to inhibit transcription in E. coli. This inhibition can be relieved by adding lactose or isopropyl-β-D-thiogalactopyranoside (IPTG).
   4938..5526    -  rep_origin     ori: high-copy-number ColE1/pMB1/pBR322/pUC origin of replication
   5697..6557    -  CDS            AmpR: β-lactamase; bla; confers resistance to ampicillin, carbenicillin, and related antibiotics
   6558..6662    -  promoter       AmpR promoter: bla
