>Addgene plasmid #124445 | pBeta-lacZ-attBx2 | addgene full sequence | sequence record 242276 | Addgene NGS Result
GGTACCGATTACCGGGCCCCCCCTCGAGGTCGACGGTATCGATAAGCTTGATATCGAATTCCTGCAGCCC
GGGCTGGGCATAAAAGTCAGGGCAGAGCCATCTATTGCTTACATTTGCTTCTAGCCTGCAGGTCGAGGAG
CGCAGCCTTCCAGAAGCAGAGCGCGGCGCCATGGGGGATCCCGTCGTTTTACAACGTCGTGACTGGGAAA
ACCCTGGCGTTACCCAACTTAATCGCCTTGCAGCACATCCCCCTTTCGCCAGCTGGCGTAATAGCGAAGA
GGCCCGCACCGATCGCCCTTCCCAACAGTTGCGCAGCCTGAATGGCGAATGGCGCTTTGCCTGGTTTCCG
GCACCAGAAGCGGTGCCGGAAAGCTGGCTGGAGTGCGATCTTCCTGAGGCCGATACTGTCGTCGTCCCCT
CAAACTGGCAGATGCACGGTTACGATGCGCCCATCTACACCAACGTGACCTATCCCATTACGGTCAATCC
GCCGTTTGTTCCCACGGAGAATCCGACGGGTTGTTACTCGCTCACATTTAATGTTGATGAAAGCTGGCTA
CAGGAAGGCCAGACGCGAATTATTTTTGATGGCGTTAACTCGGCGTTTCATCTGTGGTGCAACGGGCGCT
GGGTCGGTTACGGCCAGGACAGTCGTTTGCCGTCTGAATTTGACCTGAGCGCATTTTTACGCGCCGGAGA
AAACCGCCTCGCGGTGATGGTGCTGCGCTGGAGTGACGGCAGTTATCTGGAAGATCAGGATATGTGGCGG
ATGAGCGGCATTTTCCGTGACGTCTCGTTGCTGCATAAACCGACTACACAAATCAGCGATTTCCATGTTG
CCACTCGCTTTAATGATGATTTCAGCCGCGCTGTACTGGAGGCTGAAGTTCAGATGTGCGGCGAGTTGCG
TGACTACCTACGGGTAACAGTTTCTTTATGGCAGGGTGAAACGCAGGTCGCCAGCGGCACCGCGCCTTTC
GGCGGTGAAATTATCGATGAGCGTGGTGGTTATGCCGATCGCGTCACACTACGTCTGAACGTCGAAAACC
CGAAACTGTGGAGCGCCGAAATCCCGAATCTCTATCGTGCGGTGGTTGAACTGCACACCGCCGACGGCAC
GCTGATTGAAGCAGAAGCCTGCGATGTCGGTTTCCGCGAGGTGCGGATTGAAAATGGTCTGCTGCTGCTG
AACGGCAAGCCGTTGCTGATTCGAGGCGTTAACCGTCACGAGCATCATCCTCTGCATGGTCAGGTCATGG
ATGAGCAGACGATGGTGCAGGATATCCTGCTGATGAAGCAGAACAACTTTAACGCCGTGCGCTGTTCGCA
TTATCCGAACCATCCGCTGTGGTACACGCTGTGCGACCGCTACGGCCTGTATGTGGTGGATGAAGCCAAT
ATTGAAACCCACGGCATGGTGCCAATGAATCGTCTGACCGATGATCCGCGCTGGCTACCGGCGATGAGCG
AACGCGTAACGCGAATGGTGCAGCGCGATCGTAATCACCCGAGTGTGATCATCTGGTCGCTGGGGAATGA
ATCAGGCCACGGCGCTAATCACGACGCGCTGTATCGCTGGATCAAATCTGTCGATCCTTCCCGCCCGGTG
CAGTATGAAGGCGGCGGAGCCGACACCACGGCCACCGATATTATTTGCCCGATGTACGCGCGCGTGGATG
AAGACCAGCCCTTCCCGGCTGTGCCGAAATGGTCCATCAAAAAATGGCTTTCGCTACCTGGAGAGACGCG
CCCGCTGATCCTTTGCGAATACGCCCACGCGATGGGTAACAGTCTTGGCGGTTTCGCTAAATACTGGCAG
GCGTTTCGTCAGTATCCCCGTTTACAGGGCGGCTTCGTCTGGGACTGGGTGGATCAGTCGCTGATTAAAT
ATGATGAAAACGGCAACCCGTGGTCGGCTTACGGCGGTGATTTTGGCGATACGCCGAACGATCGCCAGTT
CTGTATGAACGGTCTGGTCTTTGCCGACCGCACGCCGCATCCAGCGCTGACGGAAGCAAAACACCAGCAG
CAGTTTTTCCAGTTCCGTTTATCCGGGCAAACCATCGAAGTGACCAGCGAATACCTGTTCCGTCATAGCG
ATAACGAGCTCCTGCACTGGATGGTGGCGCTGGATGGTAAGCCGCTGGCAAGCGGTGAAGTGCCTCTGGA
TGTCGCTCCACAAGGTAAACAGTTGATTGAACTGCCTGAACTACCGCAGCCGGAGAGCGCCGGGCAACTC
TGGCTCACAGTACGCGTAGTGCAACCGAACGCGACCGCATGGTCAGAAGCCGGGCACATCAGCGCCTGGC
AGCAGTGGCGTCTGGCGGAAAACCTCAGTGTGACGCTCCCCGCCGCGTCCCACGCCATCCCGCATCTGAC
CACCAGCGAAATGGATTTTTGCATCGAGCTGGGTAATAAGCGTTGGCAATTTAACCGCCAGTCAGGCTTT
CTTTCACAGATGTGGATTGGCGATAAAAAACAACTGCTGACGCCGCTGCGCGATCAGTTCACCCGTGCAC
CGCTGGATAACGACATTGGCGTAAGTGAAGCGACCCGCATTGACCCTAACGCCTGGGTCGAACGCTGGAA
GGCGGCGGGCCATTACCAGGCCGAAGCAGCGTTGTTGCAGTGCACGGCAGATACACTTGCTGATGCGGTG
CTGATTACGACCGCTCACGCGTGGCAGCATCAGGGGAAAACCTTATTTATCAGCCGGAAAACCTACCGGA
TTGATGGTAGTGGTCAAATGGCGATTACCGTTGATGTTGAAGTGGCGAGCGATACACCGCATCCGGCGCG
GATTGGCCTGAACTGCCAGCTGGCGCAGGTAGCAGAGCGGGTAAACTGGCTCGGATTAGGGCCGCAAGAA
AACTATCCCGACCGCCTTACTGCCGCCTGTTTTGACCGCTGGGATCTGCCATTGTCAGACATGTATACCC
CGTACGTCTTCCCGAGCGAAAACGGTCTGCGCTGCGGGACGCGCGAATTGAATTATGGCCCACACCAGTG
GCGCGGCGACTTCCAGTTCAACATCAGCCGCTACAGTCAACAGCAACTGATGGAAACCAGCCATCGCCAT
CTGCTGCACGCGGAAGAAGGCACATGGCTGAATATCGACGGTTTCCATATGGGGATTGGTGGCGACGACT
CCTGGAGCCCGTCAGTATCGGCGGAATTCCAGCTGAGCGCCGGTCGCTACCATTACCAGTTGGTCTGGTG
TCAAAAATAATAATAACCGGGCAGGCCATGTCTGCCCGTATTTCGCGTAAGGAAATCCATTATGTACTAT
TTAAAAAACACAAACTTTTGGATGTTCGGTTTATTCTTTTTCTTTTACTTTTTTATCATGGGAGCCTACT
TCCCGTTTTTCCCGATTTGGCTACATGACATCAACCATATCAGCAAAAGTGATACGGGTATTATTTTTGC
CGCTATTTCTCTGTTCTCGCTATTATTCCAACCGCTGTTTGGTCTGCTTTCTGACAAACTCGGAACTTGT
TTATTGCAGCTTATAATGGTTACAAATAAAGCAATAGCATCACAAATTTCACAAATAAAGCATTTTTTTC
ACTGCATTCTAGTTGTGGTTTGTCCAAACTCATCAATGTATCTTATCATGTCTGGATCCCCGGGGGATCC
ACTAGTTCTAGACTCGAAGCCGCGGTGCGGGTGCCAGGGCGTGCCCTTGGGCTCCCCGGGCGCGTACTCC
ACCTCACCCATCGCGGCCGCCACCGCGGTGGAGCTCCAGCTTTTGTTCCCTTTAGTGAGGGTTAATTGCG
CGCTTGGCGTAATCATGGTCATAGCTGTTTCCTGTGTGAAATTGTTATCCGCTCACAATTCCACACAACA
TACGAGCCGGAAGCATAAAGTGTAAAGCCTGGGGTGCCTAATGAGTGAGCTAACTCACATTAATTGCGTT
GCGCTCACTGCCCGCTTTCCAGTCGGGAAACCTGTCGTGCCAGCTGCATTAATGAATCGGCCAACGCGCG
GGGAGAGGCGGTTTGCGTATTGGGCGCTCTTCCGCTTCCTCGCTCACTGACTCGCTGCGCTCGGTCGTTC
GGCTGCGGCGAGCGGTATCAGCTCACTCAAAGGCGGTAATACGGTTATCCACAGAATCAGGGGATAACGC
AGGAAAGAACATGTGAGCAAAAGGCCAGCAAAAGGCCAGGAACCGTAAAAAGGCCGCGTTGCTGGCGTTT
TTCCATAGGCTCCGCCCCCCTGACGAGCATCACAAAAATCGACGCTCAAGTCAGAGGTGGCGAAACCCGA
CAGGACTATAAAGATACCAGGCGTTTCCCCCTGGAAGCTCCCTCGTGCGCTCTCCTGTTCCGACCCTGCC
GCTTACCGGATACCTGTCCGCCTTTCTCCCTTCGGGAAGCGTGGCGCTTTCTCATAGCTCACGCTGTAGG
TATCTCAGTTCGGTGTAGGTCGTTCGCTCCAAGCTGGGCTGTGTGCACGAACCCCCCGTTCAGCCCGACC
GCTGCGCCTTATCCGGTAACTATCGTCTTGAGTCCAACCCGGTAAGACACGACTTATCGCCACTGGCAGC
AGCCACTGGTAACAGGATTAGCAGAGCGAGGTATGTAGGCGGTGCTACAGAGTTCTTGAAGTGGTGGCCT
AACTACGGCTACACTAGAAGAACAGTATTTGGTATCTGCGCTCTGCTGAAGCCAGTTACCTTCGGAAAAA
GAGTTGGTAGCTCTTGATCCGGCAAACAAACCACCGCTGGTAGCGGTGGTTTTTTTGTTTGCAAGCAGCA
GATTACGCGCAGAAAAAAAGGATCTCAAGAAGATCCTTTGATCTTTTCTACGGGGTCTGACGCTCAGTGG
AACGAAAACTCACGTTAAGGGATTTTGGTCATGAGATTATCAAAAAGGATCTTCACCTAGATCCTTTTAA
ATTAAAAATGAAGTTTTAAATCAATCTAAAGTATATATGAGTAAACTTGGTCTGACAGTTACCAATGCTT
AATCAGTGAGGCACCTATCTCAGCGATCTGTCTATTTCGTTCATCCATAGTTGCCTGACTCCCCGTCGTG
TAGATAACTACGATACGGGAGGGCTTACCATCTGGCCCCAGTGCTGCAATGATACCGCGAGACCCACGCT
CACCGGCTCCAGATTTATCAGCAATAAACCAGCCAGCCGGAAGGGCCGAGCGCAGAAGTGGTCCTGCAAC
TTTATCCGCCTCCATCCAGTCTATTAATTGTTGCCGGGAAGCTAGAGTAAGTAGTTCGCCAGTTAATAGT
TTGCGCAACGTTGTTGCCATTGCTACAGGCATCGTGGTGTCACGCTCGTCGTTTGGTATGGCTTCATTCA
GCTCCGGTTCCCAACGATCAAGGCGAGTTACATGATCCCCCATGTTGTGCAAAAAAGCGGTTAGCTCCTT
CGGTCCTCCGATCGTTGTCAGAAGTAAGTTGGCCGCAGTGTTATCACTCATGGTTATGGCAGCACTGCAT
AATTCTCTTACTGTCATGCCATCCGTAAGATGCTTTTCTGTGACTGGTGAGTACTCAACCAAGTCATTCT
GAGAATAGTGTATGCGGCGACCGAGTTGCTCTTGCCCGGCGTCAATACGGGATAATACCGCGCCACATAG
CAGAACTTTAAAAGTGCTCATCATTGGAAAACGTTCTTCGGGGCGAAAACTCTCAAGGATCTTACCGCTG
TTGAGATCCAGTTCGATGTAACCCACTCGTGCACCCAACTGATCTTCAGCATCTTTTACTTTCACCAGCG
TTTCTGGGTGAGCAAAAACAGGAAGGCAAAATGCCGCAAAAAAGGGAATAAGGGCGACACGGAAATGTTG
AATACTCATACTCTTCCTTTTTCAATATTATTGAAGCATTTATCAGGGTTATTGTCTCATGAGCGGATAC
ATATTTGAATGTATTTAGAAAAATAAACAAATAGGGGTTCCGCGCACATTTCCCCGAAAAGTGCCACCTA
AATTGTAAGCGTTAATATTTTGTTAAAATTCGCGTTAAATTTTTGTTAAATCAGCTCATTTTTTAACCAA
TAGGCCGAAATCGGCAAAATCCCTTATAAATCAAAAGAATAGACCGAGATAGGGT
[37 nt withheld, positions 6076-6112]
AAAGAACGTGGACTCCAACGTCAAAGG
[49 nt withheld, positions 6140-6188]
T
[91 nt withheld, positions 6190-6280]
G
[124 nt withheld, positions 6282-6405]
CCCATTCGCCATTCAGGCTGCGCAACTGTTGGGAAGGGCGATCGGTGCGGGCCTCTTCGCTATTACGCCA
GCTGGCGAAAGGGGGATGTGCTGCAAGGCGATTAAGTTGGGTAACGCCAGGGTTTTCCCAGTCACGACGT
TGTAAAACGACGGCCAGTGAGCGCGCGTAATACGACTCACTATAGGGCGAATTGGGTACATCGCGGCCGC
CTCGAAGCCGCGGTGCGGGTGCCAGGGCGTGCCCTTGGGCTCCCCGGGCGCGTACTCCACCTCACCCATC
Features (pLannotate 1.2.2; 19 found; start..end, strand, type, name):
     10..73      -  misc_feature   MCS (fragment): pBluescript multiple cloning site
    183..3230    +  CDS            lacZ: β-galactosidase; lacZ
   3282..3494    +  CDS            lacY (fragment): LACY_ECOLI - Experimental evidence at protein level: Swiss-Prot protein existence level 1. Responsible for transport of beta-galactosides into the cell, with the concomitant import of a proton (symport system). Can transport lactose, melibiose, lactulose or the analog methyl-1-thio-beta,D- galactopyranoside (TMG), but not sucrose or fructose (PubMed:1848449, PubMed:18177889, PubMed:22106930). The substrate specificity is directed toward the galactopyranosyl moiety of the substrate (PubMed:22106930). From Escherichia coli (strain K12).
   3494..3628    +  polyA_signal   SV40 poly(A) signal: SV40 polyadenylation signal
   3629..3652    -  misc_feature   MCS (fragment): pBluescript multiple cloning site
   3653..3722    +  protein_bind   attB: attB site for the φC31 integrase (Groth et al., 2000) phage φC31 integrase
   3723..3746    -  misc_feature   MCS (fragment): pBluescript multiple cloning site
   3759..3777    -  promoter       T3 promoter: promoter for bacteriophage T3 RNA polymerase
   3822..3838    -  protein_bind   lac operator: The lac repressor binds to the lac operator to inhibit transcription in E. coli. This inhibition can be relieved by adding lactose or isopropyl-β-D-thiogalactopyranoside (IPTG). lac repressor encoded by lacI
   3846..3876    -  promoter       lac promoter: promoter for the E. coli lac operon
   3891..3912    -  protein_bind   CAP binding site: CAP binding activates transcription in the presence of cAMP. E. coli catabolite activator protein
   3925..4017    -  CDS            lacI (fragment): lac repressor; lacI; The lac repressor binds to the lac operator to inhibit transcription in E. coli. This inhibition can be relieved by adding lactose or isopropyl-β-D-thiogalactopyranoside (IPTG).
   4200..4788    -  rep_origin     ori: high-copy-number ColE1/pMB1/pBR322/pUC origin of replication
   4959..5819    -  CDS            AmpR: β-lactamase; bla; confers resistance to ampicillin, carbenicillin, and related antibiotics
   5820..5924    -  promoter       AmpR promoter: bla
   5977..6405    -  rep_origin     f1 ori (sequence partly withheld): f1 bacteriophage origin of replication; arrow indicates direction of (+) strand synthesis
   6410..6565    -  CDS            lacZα (fragment): LacZα fragment of β-galactosidase; lacZ fragment
   6573..6591    +  promoter       T7 promoter: promoter for bacteriophage T7 RNA polymerase
   6616..6685    +  protein_bind   attB: attB site for the φC31 integrase (Groth et al., 2000) phage φC31 integrase
