[The description below was written by a language model from this plasmid's Addgene catalogue record and pLannotate feature annotations shown in this document.]
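Description:
pBeta-lacZ-attBx2 is an empty-backbone enhancer reporter plasmid of 6,685 bp intended for in vivo assays of candidate regulatory DNA in mammalian systems. The catalogue entry lists pBR322 as the backbone and describes the plasmid as low copy. However, both annotated sequences (the depositor's and the repository's sequencing result, which agree with each other and differ only in their start coordinate) show elements more typical of a pBluescript-type phagemid. These include a ColE1/pMB1-family origin, an f1 origin, flanking T7 and T3 promoters, lac promoter/operator remnants, a lacZα fragment and pieces of the pBluescript multiple cloning site. Selection in E. coli is by ampicillin resistance, with β-lactamase expressed from its own promoter.

The payload is a reporter cassette in which a β-globin minimal promoter drives full-length lacZ, described as derived from pRS16. A short lacY fragment follows the lacZ coding sequence, presumably carried over from the lac operon source, and an SV40 polyadenylation signal terminates the transcript. The minimal promoter itself is not annotated in the feature tables, though an unannotated gap lies between the upstream cloning-site fragment and the start of lacZ, where it would be expected. A minimal promoter gives little expression on its own. β-galactosidase staining should therefore report the tissue-specific activity of an enhancer cloned by restriction digestion upstream of it.

The whole cassette is bracketed by two φC31 integrase attB sites in the same orientation. This arrangement is suited to integrase-mediated insertion or cassette exchange into genomic attP docking sites, but the record does not state the integration strategy. The associated study concerns limb length selection in mice, consistent with use in transgenic mouse enhancer assays.
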