Addgene plasmid #124445: pBeta-lacZ-attBx2
Purpose: (Empty Backbone) Plasmid for in vivo enhancer reporter assay. Plasmid contains a β-globin minimal promoter followed by a lacZ reporter gene derived from pRS16, with the entire reporter cassette flanked by attB sites.
Depositing lab: Yingguang Frank Chan. Depositing organization: Max Planck Institute for Developmental Biology. Publication: An integrative genomic analysis of the Longshanks selection experiment for longer limbs in mice. Castro JP, Yancoskie MN, Marchini M, Belohlavy S, Hiramatsu L, Kucka M, Beluch WH, Naumann R, Skuplik I, Cobb J, Barton NH, Rolian C, Chan YF. Elife. 2019 Jun 6;8:e42014. doi: 10.7554/eLife.42014. PubMed 31169497.
Backbone
  Vector backbone: pBR322
  Backbone manufacturer: Sigma
  Backbone size (bp): 4361
  Modifications to backbone: Added a β-globin minimal promoter followed by a lacZ reporter gene derived from pRS16, with the entire reporter cassette flanked by double attB sites."
  Vector type: Mammalian Expression ; Enhancer reporter assay construct
  Promoter: beta globin minimal promoter
  Tag / fusion protein: LacZ
Growth in bacteria
  Bacterial resistance: Ampicillin, 100 μg/mL
  Growth temperature: 37°C
  Growth strain: DH5alpha
  Copy number: Low Copy
Gene/Insert
  Cloning method: Restriction Enzyme
Resource information
  A portion of this plasmid was derived from a plasmid made by: Plasmid created by PhD. Mirna Marinic , at the Chan Lab
Terms and licenses: Academic/Nonprofit Terms; Industry Terms: Not Available to Industry
How to cite: pBeta-lacZ-attBx2 was a gift from Yingguang Frank Chan (Addgene plasmid # 124445 ; http://n2t.net/addgene:124445 ; RRID:Addgene_124445)
